Addgene plasmid #12642: LPCX BMP-RIB Q203D
Depositing lab: Rik Derynck. Depositing organization: University of California, San Francisco (UCSF). Publication: Bone morphogenetic protein and retinoic acid signaling cooperate to induce osteoblast differentiation of preadipocytes. Skillington J, Choy L, Derynck R. J Cell Biol. 2002 Oct 14. 159(1):135-46. 10.1083/jcb.200204060 PubMed 12379805.
Backbone
  Vector backbone: LPCX
  Backbone size w/o insert (bp): 6600
  Vector type: Mammalian Expression, Retroviral
  Selectable markers: Puromycin
Growth in bacteria
  Bacterial resistance: Ampicillin, 100 μg/mL
  Growth temperature: 37°C
  Growth strain: DH5alpha
  Copy number: High Copy
Gene/Insert
  Gene/Insert name: BMP-RIB (alt name: Alk6)
  Species: M. musculus (mouse)
  Insert size (bp): 1600
  Mutation: Q203D, activating mutation
  Entrez Gene: Bmpr1b (a.k.a. AI385617, ALK-6, AV355320, Acv, Acvrlk6, Al, Alk6, BMPR, BMPR-1B, BMPR-IB, CFK-43, CFK-43a, SKR6)
  Tag / fusion protein: HA (N terminal on backbone)
  Cloning method: Restriction Enzyme; 5′ cloning site HpaI (destroyed during cloning); 3′ cloning site HpaI (destroyed during cloning)
  Sequencing primers: 5′ LNCX
Resource information
  A portion of this plasmid was derived from a plasmid made by: L. Attisano and J. Wrana
Terms and licenses: Academic/Nonprofit Terms; Industry Terms: Not Available to Industry
Depositor comments: LPCX was made by replacing the neo gene of LNCX with the puro gene.
How to cite: LPCX BMP-RIB Q203D was a gift from Rik Derynck (Addgene plasmid # 12642 ; http://n2t.net/addgene:12642 ; RRID:Addgene_12642)
