[The description below was written by a language model from this plasmid's Addgene catalogue record.]
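Description:
LPCX BMP-RIB Q203D is a retroviral mammalian expression plasmid built on the LPCX backbone (about 6.6 kb without insert). According to the depositor's comments, LPCX was made from LNCX by replacing the neomycin resistance gene with a puromycin resistance gene. In bacteria the plasmid is maintained at high copy number under ampicillin selection, and puromycin is used to select transduced or transfected mammalian cells. No feature table accompanies the record, so the LTRs, packaging signal, internal promoter and bacterial origin are not individually documented. In LNCX-type vectors generally, the 5′ LTR drives the drug marker and an internal CMV promoter drives the inserted cDNA, but the record does not confirm this arrangement for this construct.

The payload is a roughly 1.6 kb mouse cDNA for Bmpr1b (BMP type IB receptor, also called ALK6), a type I serine/threonine kinase receptor for bone morphogenetic proteins. It carries the Q203D substitution, recorded as an activating mutation, so the receptor is expected to signal without ligand. An HA epitope tag is listed at the N-terminal position, which allows the expressed protein to be detected with anti-HA antibodies. The insert was cloned into an HpaI site, and the site was destroyed at both junctions. Part of the construct derives from an earlier plasmid made in another laboratory.

The plasmid is suited to producing recombinant retrovirus in packaging cells and to deriving puromycin-resistant cell populations with constitutive BMP-RIB signalling. The associated publication examined how BMP and retinoic acid signalling cooperate to drive osteoblast differentiation of preadipocytes.
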