>Addgene plasmid #12642 | LPCX BMP-RIB Q203D | addgene partial sequence | sequence record 19066 | LNCX 5'-AGCTCGTTTAGTGAACCGTCAGATC-3'
TGTTTTGACCTCCATAGAAGACACCGGGACCGATCCAGCCTCCGCGGCCCCAAGCCCTCGAGGGCTTGTT
AATTCCATAAGTGAAGAGAGAAGTTTATTGATAACATGCTCTTACGAAGCTCTGGAAAATTAAATGTGGG
CACCAAGAAGGAGGATGGAGAGAGTACAGCCCCCACCCCTCGGCCCAAGATCCTACGTTGTAAATGCCAC
CACCACTGTCCGGAAGACTCAGTCAACAATATCTGCAGCACAGATGGGTACTGCTTCACGATGATAGAAG
AAGATGACTCTGGAATGCCTGTTGTCACCTCTGGATGTCTAGGACTAGAAGGGTCAGATTTTCAATGTCG
TGACACTCCCATTCCTCATCAAAGAAGATCAATTGAATGCTGCACAGAAAGGAATGAGTGTAATAAAGAC
CTCCACCCCACTCTGCCTCCTCTCAAGGACAGAGATTTTGTTGATGGGCCCATACACCACAAGGCCTTGC
TTATCTCTGTGACTGTCTGTAGTTTACTCTTGGTCCTCATTATTTTATTCTGTTACTTCAGGTATAAAAG
ACAAGAAGCCCGACCTCGGTACAGCATTGGGCTGGAGCAGGACGAGACATACATTCCTCCTGGAGAGTCC
CTGAGAGACTTGATCGAGCAGTCTCAGAGCTCGGGAAGTGGATCAGGCCTCCCTCTGCTGGTCCAAAGGA
CAATCGCGAAGGATATCCAGATGGTGAAGCAGATTGGAAAAGGCCGCTATGGCGAGGTGTGGATGGGAAA
GTGGCGTGGAGAAAAGGTGGCTGTGAAAGTGT
